Addgene plasmid #101661: pAB150
Purpose: Opto-T7RNAP*(563)
Depositing lab: Mustafa Khammash. Depositing organization: ETH Zurich (Swiss Federal Institute of Technology). Publication: Dynamic Blue Light-Inducible T7 RNA Polymerases (Opto-T7RNAPs) for Precise Spatiotemporal Gene Expression Control. Baumschlager A, Aoki SK, Khammash M. ACS Synth Biol. 2017 Nov 17;6(11):2157-2167. doi: 10.1021/acssynbio.7b00169. Epub 2017 Oct 18. PubMed 29045151.
Backbone
  Vector backbone: pSC101
  Vector type: Bacterial Expression, Synthetic Biology
Growth in bacteria
  Bacterial resistance: Chloramphenicol, 25 μg/mL
  Growth temperature: 37°C
  Growth strain: DH5alpha
  Copy number: Low Copy
Gene/Insert
  Gene/Insert name: Opto-T7RNAP*(563)
Terms and licenses: Academic/Nonprofit Terms; Industry Terms: Not Available to Industry
How to cite: pAB150 was a gift from Mustafa Khammash (Addgene plasmid # 101661 ; http://n2t.net/addgene:101661 ; RRID:Addgene_101661)
