[The description below was written by a language model from this plasmid's Addgene catalogue record and pLannotate feature annotations shown in this document.]
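Description:
pAB150 is a low-copy bacterial expression plasmid built on a pSC101 backbone. It carries the pSC101 origin together with the Rep101 (RepA) protein that this origin requires, and it is selected with chloramphenicol through a cat gene driven by its own promoter and followed by a lambda t0 terminator. It belongs to a set of synthetic biology constructs encoding blue light-inducible split T7 RNA polymerases, and this one carries the variant designated Opto-T7RNAP*(563).

The payload consists of two separate expression units in the same orientation, each preceded by an annotated fragment of the araBAD promoter and closed by an rrnB T1 terminator. The first unit encodes an N-terminal portion of T7 RNA polymerase fused at its C-terminus to nMagHigh1. The length of this portion is consistent with a split around residue 563, as the name implies. The second unit uses a T7 gene 10 ribosome binding site to express pMag fused upstream of the remaining C-terminal polymerase fragment. The Magnets are engineered variants of the Neurospora crassa Vivid photoreceptor that heterodimerise under blue light, and the nMagHigh1/pMag pairing is annotated as having slow switch-off kinetics. Illumination should therefore bring the two polymerase halves together to restore transcription from T7 promoters, and darkness should allow them to dissociate.

No araC gene is annotated on the plasmid, and only promoter fragments are detected, so the record does not establish how arabinose regulation operates here. It also does not explain the asterisk in the name. No T7 promoter-driven reporter or target is annotated either, so one would presumably be provided separately. The construct is intended for light-controlled, spatiotemporally precise gene expression in E. coli.
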