Features (pLannotate 1.2.2; 14 found; start..end, strand, type, name):
      1..72      +  promoter       araBAD promoter (fragment): araBAD; promoter of the L-arabinose operon of E. coli; the araC regulatory gene is transcribed in the opposite direction (Guzman et al., 1995)
    103..1791    +  CDS            RPOL_BPT7 (fragment): Experimental evidence at protein level: Swiss-Prot protein existence level 1. Highly processive DNA-dependent RNA polymerase that catalyzes the transcription of class II and class III viral genes. Recognizes a specific promoter sequence and enters first into an 'abortive phase' where very short transcripts are synthesized and released before proceeding to the processive transcription of long RNA chains. Unwinds the double-stranded DNA to expose the coding strand for templating. Participates in the initiation of viral DNA replication presumably by making primers accessible to the DNA polymerase
   1807..2256    +  CDS            nMagHigh1: "negative Magnet" variant of an N-terminally truncated Vivid (VVD) blue light photoreceptor from Neurospora crassa (Kawano et al., 2015) rapidly heterodimerizes with pMag or pMagFast2 upon blue light irradiation
   2272..2358    +  terminator     rrnB T1 terminator: Escherichia coli rrnB; transcription terminator T1 from the E. coli rrnB gene
   2854..2925    +  promoter       araBAD promoter (fragment): araBAD; promoter of the L-arabinose operon of E. coli; the araC regulatory gene is transcribed in the opposite direction (Guzman et al., 1995)
   2960..2980    +  RBS            RBS: efficient ribosome binding site from bacteriophage T7 gene 10 (Olins and Rangwala, 1989)
   3021..3470    +  CDS            pMag: "positive Magnet" variant of an N-terminally truncated Vivid (VVD) blue light photoreceptor from Neurospora crassa (Kawano et al., 2015) rapidly heterodimerizes with nMagHigh1 upon blue light irradiation to form a complex with slow switch-off kinetics
   3486..4445    +  CDS            RPOL_BPT7 (fragment): Experimental evidence at protein level: Swiss-Prot protein existence level 1. Highly processive DNA-dependent RNA polymerase that catalyzes the transcription of class II and class III viral genes. Recognizes a specific promoter sequence and enters first into an 'abortive phase' where very short transcripts are synthesized and released before proceeding to the processive transcription of long RNA chains. Unwinds the double-stranded DNA to expose the coding strand for templating. Participates in the initiation of viral DNA replication presumably by making primers accessible to the DNA polymerase
   4460..4546    +  terminator     rrnB T1 terminator: Escherichia coli rrnB; transcription terminator T1 from the E. coli rrnB gene
   4727..5677    -  CDS            Rep101: RepA protein needed for replication with the pSC101 origin; rep101
   5725..5947    -  rep_origin     pSC101 ori: low-copy replication origin that requires the Rep101 protein
   6439..6533    -  terminator     lambda t0 terminator: transcription terminator from phage lambda
   6557..7213    -  CDS            cat: CAT_ECOLX - Experimental evidence at protein level: Swiss-Prot protein existence level 1. This enzyme is an effector of chloramphenicol resistance in bacteria. From Escherichia coli. This protein is used as a marker in many commonly used cloning vectors, such as pACYC184.
   7214..7316    -  promoter       cat promoter: promoter of the E. coli cat gene encoding chloramphenicol acetyltransferase
>Addgene plasmid #101661 | pAB150 | addgene full sequence | sequence record 372274 | Addgene NGS Result
TAGCATTTTTATCCATAAGATTAGCGGATCCTACCTGACGCTTTTTATCGCAACTCTCTACTGTTTCTCC
ATACCCGTTTTTTTGGAAGGAGGTAAAGATCTATGAACACGATTAACATCGCTAAGAACGACTTCTCTGA
CATCGAACTGGCTGCTATCCCGTTCAACACTCTGGCTGACCATTACGGTGAGCGTTTAGCTCGCGAACAG
TTGGCCCTTGAGCATGAGTCTTACGAGATGGGTGAAGCACGCTTCCGCAAGATGTTTGAGCGTCAACTTA
AAGCTGGTGAGGTTGCGGATAACGCTGCCGCCAAGCCTCTCATCACTACCCTACTCCCTAAGATGATTGC
ACGCATCAACGACTGGTTTGAGGAAGTGAAAGCTAAGCGCGGCAAGCGCCCGACAGCCTTCCAGTTCCTG
CAAGAAATCAAGCCGGAAGCCGTAGCGTACATCACCATTAAGACCACTCTGGCTTGCCTAACCAGTGCTG
ACAATACAACCGTTCAGGCTGTAGCAAGCGCAATCGGTCGGGCCATTGAGGACGAGGCTCGCTTCGGTCG
TATCCGTGACCTTGAAGCTAAGCACTTCAAGAAAAACGTTGAGGAACAACTCAACAAGCGCGTAGGGCAC
GTCTACAAGAAAGCATTTATGCAAGTTGTCGAGGCTGACATGCTCTCTAAGGGTCTACTCGGTGGCGAGG
CGTGGTCTTCGTGGCATAAGGAAGACTCTATTCATGTAGGAGTACGCTGCATCGAGATGCTCATTGAGTC
AACCGGAATGGTTAGCTTACACCGCCAAAATGCTGGCGTAGTAGGTCAAGACTCTGAGACTATCGAACTC
GCACCTGAATACGCTGAGGCTATCGCAACCCGTGCAGGTGCGCTGGCTGGCATCTCTCCGATGTTCCAAC
CTTGCGTAGTTCCTCCTAAGCCGTGGACTGGCATTACTGGTGGTGGCTATTGGGCTAACGGTCGTCGTCC
TCTGGCGCTGGTGCGTACTCACAGTAAGAAAGCACTGATGCGCTACGAAGACGTTTACATGCCTGAGGTG
TACAAAGCGATTAACATTGCGCAAAACACCGCATGGAAAATCAACAAGAAAGTCCTAGCGGTCGCCAACG
TAATCACCAAGTGGAAGCATTGTCCGGTCGAGGACATCCCTGCGATTGAGCGTGAAGAACTCCCGATGAA
ACCGGAAGACATCGACATGAATCCTGAGGCTCTCACCGCGTGGAAACGTGCTGCCGCTGCTGTGTACCGC
AAGGACAAGGCTCGCAAGTCTCGCCGTATCAGCCTTGAGTTCATGCTTGAGCAAGCCAATAAGTTTGCTA
ACCATAAGGCCATCTGGTTCCCTTACAACATGGACTGGCGCGGTCGTGTTTACGCTGTGTCAATGTTCAA
CCCGCAAGGTAACGATATGACCAAAGGACTGCTTACGCTGGCGAAAGGTAAACCAATCGGTAAGGAAGGT
TACTACTGGCTGAAAATCCACGGTGCAAACTGTGCGGGTGTCGATAAGGTTCCGTTCCCTGAGCGCATCA
AGTTCATTGAGGAAAACCACGAGAACATCATGGCTTGCGCTAAGTCTCCACTGGAGAACACTTGGTGGGC
TGAGCAAGATTCTCCGTTCTGCTTCCTTGCGTTCTGCTTTGAGTACGCTGGGGTACAGCACCACGGCCTG
AGCTATAACTGCTCCCTTCCGCTGGCGTTTGACGGGTCTTGCTCTGGCATCCAGCACTTCTCCGCGATGC
TCCGAGATGAGGTAGGTGGTCGCGCGGTTAACTTGCTTCCTGGCGGTTCTGGAGGTCACACTCTTTACGC
CCCTGGAGGATACGACATTATGGGATATTTGGATCAGATTGGGAACCGCCCAAACCCTCAGGTCGAACTG
GGGCCTGTGGACACGTCATGTGCCCTGATCCTGTGCGATCTGAAGCAAAAGGACACTCCGATCGTCTACG
CCTCGGAAGCCTTCTTGTATATGACCGGATACAGCAATGCAGAGGTGCTCGGCAGGAACTGCAGATTCCT
GCAGTCCCCCGACGGGATGGTGAAACCAAAGTCGACTCGCAAATATGTGGACTCGAACACGATCAACACC
ATCCGGAAGGCCATCGACCGGAACGCCGAGGTCCAGGTGGAGGTGGTCAACTTTAAGAAGAACGGCCAGC
GGTTCGTGAACTTTCTGACCATCATTCCGGTCCGGGATGAAACCGGAGAGTACAGATACTCCATGGGATT
CCAGTGCGAAACCGAATAACCTAGGAGGCATCAAATAAAACGAAAGGCTCAGTCGAAAGACTGGGCCTTT
CGTTTTATCTGTTGTTTGTCGGTGAACGCTCTCCTGAGTAGGACAAATCCGCCGCCCTAGACCTAGCTGC
AGCTAGGGTACGGGTTTTGCTGCCCGCAAACGGGCTGTTCTGGTGTTGCTAGTTTGTTATCAGAATCGCA
GATCCGGCTTCAGCCGGTTTGCCGGCTGAAAGCGCTATTTCTTCCAGAATTGCCATGATTTTTTCCCCAC
GGGAGGCGTCACTGGCTCCCGTGTTGTCGGCAGCTTTGATTCGATAAGCAGCATCGCCTGTTTCAGGCTG
TCTATGTGTGACTGTTGAGCTGTAACAAGTTGTCTCAGGTGTTCAATTTCATGTTCTAGTTGCTTTGTTT
TACTGGTTTCACCTGTTCTATTAGGTGTTACATGCTGTTCATCTGTTACATTGTCGATCTGTTCATGGTG
AACAGCTTTGAATGCACCAAAAACTCGTAAAAGCTCTGATGTATCTATCTTTTTTACACCGTTTTCATCT
GTGCATGCGCCGATCAACGTCTCATTTTCGCCAGATATCGGCGCGCCGCTTCGTAGCATTTTTATCCATA
AGATTAGCGGATCCTACCTGACGCTTTTTATCGCAACTCTCTACTGTTTCTCCATGGGAGACCACAACGG
TTTCCCTCTAGAAATAATTTTGTTTAACTTTAAGAAGGAGGTCATACCCGTTTTTTTGGAAGGAGGTAAA
TTAATTAATGCACACTCTTTACGCCCCTGGAGGATACGACATTATGGGATATTTGCGGCAGATTAGGAAC
CGCCCAAACCCTCAGGTCGAACTGGGGCCTGTGGACACGTCATGTGCCCTGATCCTGTGCGATCTGAAGC
AAAAGGACACTCCGATCGTCTACGCCTCGGAAGCCTTCTTGTATATGACCGGATACAGCAATGCAGAGGT
GCTCGGCAGGAACTGCAGATTCCTGCAGTCCCCCGACGGGATGGTGAAACCAAAGTCGACTCGCAAATAT
GTGGACTCGAACACGATCAACACCATGCGGAAGGCCATCGACCGGAACGCCGAGGTCCAGGTGGAGGTGG
TCAACTTTAAGAAGAACGGCCAGCGGTTCGTGAACTTTCTGACCATGATTCCGGTCCGGGATGAAACCGG
AGAGTACAGATACTCCATGGGATTCCAGTGCGAAACCGAAGGCGGTTCTGGAGGTAGTGAAACCGTTCAG
GACATCTACGGGATTGTTGCTAAGAAAGTCAACGAGATTCTACAAGCAGACGCAATCAATGGGACCGATA
ACGAAGTAGTTACCGTGACCGATGAGAACACTGGTGAAATCTCTGAGAAAGTCAAGCTGGGCACTAAGGC
ACTGGCTGGTCAATGGCTGGCTTACGGTGTTACTCGCAGTGTGACTAAGAGTTCAGTCATGACGCTGGCT
TACGGGTCCAAAGAGTTCGGCTTCCGTCAACAAGTGCTGGAAGATACCATTCAGCCAGCTATTGATTCCG
GCAAGGGTCTGATGTTCACTCAGCCGAATCAGGCTGCTGGATACATGGCTAAGCTGATTTGGGAATCTGT
GAGCGTGACGGTGGTAGCTGCGGTTGAAGCAATGAACTGGCTTAAGTCTGCTGCTAAGCTGCTGGCTGCT
GAGGTCAAAGATAAGAAGACTGGAGAGATTCTTCGCAAGCGTTGCGCTGTGCATTGGGTAACTCCTGATG
GTTTCCCTGTGTGGCAGGAATACAAGAAGCCTATTCAGACGCGCTTGAACCTGATGTTCCTCGGTCAGTT
CCGCTTACAGCCTACCATTAACACCAACAAAGATAGCGAGATTGATGCACACAAACAGGAGTCTGGTATC
GCTCCTAACTTTGTACACAGCCAAGACGGTAGCCACCTTCGTAAGACTGTAGTGTGGGCACACGAGAAGT
ACGGAATCGAATCTTTTGCACTGATTCACGACTCCTTCGGTACCATTCCGGCTGACGCTGCGAACCTGTT
CAAAGCAGTGCGCGAAACTATGGTTGACACATATGAGTCTTGTGATGTACTGGCTGATTTCTACGACCAG
TTCGCTGACCAGTTGCACGAGTCTCAATTGGACAAAATGCCAGCACTTCCGGCTAAAGGTAACTTGAACC
TCCGTGACATCTTAGAGTCGGACTTCGCGTTCGCGTAATCTAGAGGCATCAAATAAAACGAAAGGCTCAG
TCGAAAGACTGGGCCTTTCGTTTTATCTGTTGTTTGTCGGTGAACGCTCTCCTGAGTAGGACAAATCCGC
CGCCCTAGACCTAGCTGCAGCTAGGGTACGGGTTTTGCTGCCCGCAAACGGGCTGTTCTGGTGTTGCTAG
GATCCATATGGACAGTTTTCCCTTTGATATGTAACGGTGAACAGTTGTTCTACTTTTGTTTGTTAGTCTT
GATGCTTCACTGATAGATACAAGAGCCATAAGAACCTCAGATCCTTCCGTATTTAGCCAGTATGTTCTCT
AGTGTGGTTCGTTGTTTTTGCGTGAGCCATGAGAACGAACCATTGAGATCATACTTACTTTGCATGTCAC
TCAAAAATTTTGCCTCAAAACTGGTGAGCTGAATTTTTGCAGTTAAAGCATCGTGTAGTGTTTTTCTTAG
TCCGTTATGTAGGTAGGAATCTGATGTAATGGTTGTTGGTATTTTGTCACCATTCATTTTTATCTGGTTG
TTCTCAAGTTCGGTTACGAGATCCATTTGTCTATCTAGTTCAACTTGGAAAATCAACGTATCAGTCGGGC
GGCCTCGCTTATCAACCACCAATTTCATATTGCTGTAAGTGTTTAAATCTTTACTTATTGGTTTCAAAAC
CCATTGGTTAAGCCTTTTAAACTCATGGTAGTTATTTTCAAGCATTAACATGAACTTAAATTCATCAAGG
CTAATCTCTATATTTGCCTTGTGAGTTTTCTTTTGTGTTAGTTCTTTTAATAACCACTCATAAATCCTCA
TAGAGTATTTGTTTTCAAAAGACTTAACATGTTCCAGATTATATTTTATGAATTTTTTTAACTGGAAAAG
ATAAGGCAATATCTCTTCACTAAAAACTAATTCTAATTTTTCGCTTGAGAACTTGGCATAGTTTGTCCAC
TGGAAAATCTCAAAGCCTTTAACCAAAGGATTCCTGATTTCCACAGTTCTCGTCATCAGCTCTCTGGTTG
CTTTAGCTAATACACCATAAGCATTTTCCCTACTGATGTTCATCATCTGAGCGTATTGGTTATAAGTGAA
CGATACCGTCCGTTCTTTCCTTGTAGGGTTTTCAATCGTGGGGTTGAGTAGTGCCACACAGCATAAAATT
AGCTTGGTTTCATGCTCCGTTAAGTCATAGCGACTAATCGCTAGTTCATTTGCTTTGAAAACAACTAATT
CAGACATACATCTCAATTGGTCTAGGTGATTTTAATCACTATACCAATTGAGATGGGCTAGTCAATGATA
ATTACTAGTCCTTTTCCTTTGAGTTGTGGGTATCTGTAAATTCTGCTAGACCTTTGCTGGAAAACTTGTA
AATTCTGCTAGACCCTCTGTAAATTCCGCTAGACCTTTGTGTGTTTTTTTTGTTTATATTCAAGTGGTTA
TAATTTATAGAATAAAGAAAGAATAAAAAAAGATAAAAAGAATAGATCCCAGCCCTGTGTATAACTCACT
ACTTTAGTCAGTTCCGCAGTATTACAAAAGGATGTCGCAAACGCTGTTTGCTCCTCTACAAAACAGACCT
TAAAACCCTAAAGGCTTAAGTAGCACCCTCGCAAGCTCGGGCAAATCGCTGAATATTCCTTTTGTCTCCG
ACCATCAGGCACCTGAGTCGCTGTCTTTTTCGTGACATTCAGTTCGCTGCGCTCACGGCTCTGGCAGTGA
ATGGGGGTAAATGGCACTACAGGCGCCTTTTATGGATTCATGCAAGGAAACTACCCATAATACAAGAAAA
GCCCGTCACGGGCTTCTCAGGGCGTTTTATGGCGGGTCTGCTATGTGGTGCTATCTGACTTTTTGCTGTT
CAGCAGTTCCTGCCCTCTGATTTTCCAGTCTGACCACTTCGGATTATCCCGTGACAGGTCATTCAGACTG
GCTAATGCACCCAGTAAGGCAGCGGTATCATCAACAGGCTTACCCGTCTTACTGTCCCTAGTGCTTGGAT
TCTCACCAATAAAAAACGCCCGGCGGCAACCGAGCGTTCTGAACAAATCCAGATGGAGTTCTGAGGTCAT
TACTGGATCTATCAACAGGAGTCCAAGCGAGCTCGATATCAAATTACGCCCCGCCCTGCCACTCATCGCA
GTACTGTTGTAATTCATTAAGCATTCTGCCGACATGGAAGCCATCACAAACGGCATGATGAACCTGAATC
GCCAGCGGCATCAGCACCTTGTCGCCTTGCGTATAATATTTGCCCATGGTGAAAACGGGGGCGAAGAAGT
TGTCCATATTGGCCACGTTTAAATCAAAACTGGTGAAACTCACCCAGGGATTGGCTGAGACGAAAAACAT
ATTCTCAATAAACCCTTTAGGGAAATAGGCCAGGTTTTCACCGTAACACGCCACATCTTGCGAATATATG
TGTAGAAACTGCCGGAAATCGTCGTGGTATTCACTCCAGAGCGATGAAAACGTTTCAGTTTGCTCATGGA
AAACGGTGTAACAAGGGTGAACACTATCCCATATCACCAGCTCACCGTCTTTCATTGCCATACGAAATTC
CGGATGAGCATTCATCAGGCGGGCAAGAATGTGAATAAAGGCCGGATAAAACTTGTGCTTATTTTTCTTT
ACGGTCTTTAAAAAGGCCGTAATATCCAGCTGAACGGTCTGGTTATAGGTACATTGAGCAACTGACTGAA
ATGCCTCAAAATGTTCTTTACGATGCCATTGGGATATATCAACGGTGGTATATCCAGTGATTTTTTTCTC
CATTTTAGCTTCCTTAGCTCCTGAAAATCTCGATAACTCAAAAAATACGCCCGGTAGTGATCTTATTTCA
TTATGGTGAAAGTTGGAACCTCTTACGTGCCGATCAACGTCTCATTTTCGCCAGATATCGACGTC
